>Addgene plasmid #43005 | I-AGGG | depositor partial sequence | sequence record 58270 | I-AGGG sequence 424 bps
CGTCTCCTGACCCCAGAGCAGGTCGTGGCAATCGCCTCCAACATTGGCGGGAAACAGGCACTCGAGACTG
TCCAGCGCCTGCTTCCCGTGCTGTGCCAAGCGCACGGACTCACCCCAGAGCAGGTCGTGGCAATCGCGAG
CAATAACGGCGGAAAACAGGCTTTGGAAACGGTGCAGAGGCTCCTTCCAGTGCTGTGCCAAGCGCACGGC
CTCACCCCAGAGCAGGTCGTGGCAATCGCGAGCAATAACGGCGGAAAACAGGCTTTGGAAACGGTGCAGA
GGCTCCTTCCAGTGCTGTGCCAAGCGCACGGATTAACCCCAGAGCAGGTCGTGGCAATCGCGAGCAATAA
CGGCGGAAAACAGGCTTTGGAAACGGTGCAGAGGCTCCTTCCAGTGCTGTGCCAAGCGCACGGCTTAAGA
GACG
