>Addgene plasmid #43005 | I-AGGG | addgene partial sequence | sequence record 59956 | M13-F20 5'-TGTAAAACGACGGCCAGT-3'
CTATAGGGCGAATTGGGCCCTCTAGATGCATGCTCGAGCGGCCGCCAGTGTGATGGATATCTGCAGAATT
CGCCCTTGTATCTTTCCTGTGCCCACGTCTCTTAAGCCGTGCGCTTGGCACAGCACTGGAAGGAGCCTCT
GCACCGTTTCCAAAGCCTGTTTTCCGCCGTTATTGCTCGCGATTGCCACGACCTGCTCTGGGGTTAATCC
GTGCGCTTGGCACAGCACTGGAAGGAGCCTCTGCACCGTTTCCAAAGCCTGTTTTCCGCCGTTATTGCTC
GCGATTGCCACGACCTGCTCTGGGGTGAGGCCGTGCGCTTGGCACAGCACTGGAAGGAGCCTCTGCACCG
TTTCCAAAGCCTGTTTTCCGCCGTTATTGCTCGCGATTGCCACGACCTGCTCTGGGGTGAGTCCGTGCGC
TTGGCACAGCACGGGAAGCAGGCGCTGGACAGTCTCGAGTGCCTGTTTCCCGCCAATGTTGGAGGCGATT
GCCACGACCTGCTCTGGGGTCAGGAGACGCGCTAGGACGGCATCTATATAAGGGCGAATTCCAGCACACT
GGCGGCCGTTACTAGTGGATCCGAGCTCGGTACCAAGCTTGGCGTAATCATGGTCATAGCTGTTTCCTGT
GTGAAATTGTTATCCGCTCACAATTCCACACAACATACGAGCCGGAAGCATAAAGTGTAAAGCCTGGGGT
GCCTAATGAGTGAGCTAACTCACATTAATTGCGTTGCGCTCACTGCCCGCTTTCCAGTCGGGAAACCTGT
CGTGCCAGCTGCATTAATGAATCGGCCAACGCGCGGGGAGAGGCGGTTTGCGTATTGGGCGCTCTTCCGC
TTCCTCGCTCACTGACTCGCTGCGCTCGGTC
