[The description below was written by a language model from this plasmid's Addgene catalogue record.]
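Description:
I-AGGG is a bacterial cloning plasmid built on the commercial pCRII-TOPO backbone (about 4 kb without insert), into which a 424 bp synthetic fragment was introduced by TOPO cloning. It is maintained in E. coli as a high-copy plasmid and carries both ampicillin and kanamycin resistance, so either or both antibiotics can be used for selection. The record lists T7 and M13-reverse as the sequencing primers flanking the insert, consistent with the standard priming sites around the TOPO cloning site of this backbone. No feature table is provided, so the exact layout of the origin, markers and insert junctions cannot be described beyond what the catalogue fields state.

The record does not explain what the insert encodes; it gives only the name, the synthetic origin and the size. The plasmid was deposited with a publication describing a TALEN genome-editing system for generating human stem cell-based disease models. In that context, the name and size suggest a pre-assembled block of four TALE repeat units recognising the bases A, G, G and G, with the "I" prefix possibly indicating the block's position in an ordered assembly series. This reading is an inference, not something the record states. There is no promoter or expression cassette described for mammalian or bacterial expression of the insert. I-AGGG is therefore best understood as a storage and source plasmid: a library component from which the synthetic fragment can be recovered and combined with others to build full-length TALE DNA-binding arrays, rather than a construct used directly in cells.
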