Addgene plasmid #43005: I-AGGG
Depositing lab: Chad Cowan & Kiran Musunuru. Depositing organization: Harvard University. Publication: A TALEN Genome-Editing System for Generating Human Stem Cell-Based Disease Models. Ding Q, Lee YK, Schaefer EA, Peters DT, Veres A, Kim K, Kuperwasser N, Motola DL, Meissner TB, Hendriks WT, Trevisan M, Gupta RM, Moisan A, Banks E, Friesen M, Schinzel RT, Xia F, Tang A, Xia Y, Figueroa E, Wann A, Ahfeldt T, Daheron L, Zhang F, Rubin LL, Peng LF, Chung RT, Musunuru K, Cowan CA. Cell Stem Cell. 2012 Dec 12. pii: S1934-5909(12)00645-5. doi: 10.1016/j.stem.2012.11.011. PubMed 23246482.
Backbone
  Vector backbone: pCRII-TOPO
  Backbone manufacturer: Invitrogen
  Backbone size w/o insert (bp): 3973
  Vector type: Bacterial Cloning
Growth in bacteria
  Bacterial resistance: Ampicillin and Kanamycin, 100 & 50 μg/mL
  Growth temperature: 37°C
  Growth strain: Top10
  Copy number: High Copy
Gene/Insert
  Gene/Insert name: I-AGGG
  Species: Synthetic
  Insert size (bp): 424
  Cloning method: TOPO Cloning
  Sequencing primers: 5′ T7; 3′ M13-rev
Terms and licenses: Academic/Nonprofit Terms; Industry Terms: Not Available to Industry
How to cite: I-AGGG was a gift from Chad Cowan & Kiran Musunuru (Addgene plasmid # 43005 ; http://n2t.net/addgene:43005 ; RRID:Addgene_43005)
